Addgene plasmid #168209: pMEH60 Lamp2b MS2 HA
Purpose: Mammalian expression of lysosome-associated membrane protein 2b fused to the MS2 dimer and C-terminal HA tag
Depositing lab: Joshua Leonard. Depositing organization: Northwestern University. Publication: A platform for actively loading cargo RNA to elucidate limiting steps in EV-mediated delivery. Hung ME, Leonard JN. J Extracell Vesicles. 2016 May 13;5:31027. doi: 10.3402/jev.v5.31027. eCollection 2016. PubMed 27189348.
Backbone
  Vector backbone: pcDNA 3.1+ Hygro
  Backbone manufacturer: Clontech
  Backbone size w/o insert (bp): 5578
  Total vector size (bp): 7573
  Vector type: Mammalian Expression
  Selectable markers: Hygromycin
Growth in bacteria
  Bacterial resistance: Ampicillin, 100 μg/mL
  Growth temperature: 37°C
  Growth strain: DH5alpha
  Copy number: High Copy
Gene/Insert
  Gene/Insert name: Lamp2b
  Species: H. sapiens (human)
  Insert size (bp): 1995
  Entrez Gene: LAMP2 (a.k.a. CD107b, DND, LAMP-2, LAMPB, LGP-96, LGP110)
  Promoter: CMV
  Tag / fusion protein: MS2 dimer (C terminal on insert); HA (C terminal on insert)
  Cloning method: Restriction Enzyme; 5′ cloning site NheI (destroyed during cloning); 3′ cloning site NotI (not destroyed)
  Sequencing primers: 5′ CMVF CGCAAATGGGCGGTAGGCGTG; 3′ BGHR TAGAAGGCACAGTCGAGG
Resource information
  A portion of this plasmid was derived from a plasmid made by: Lamp2b cDNA was purchased from Open Biosystems
Terms and licenses: Academic/Nonprofit Terms; Industry Terms: Not Available to Industry
How to cite: pMEH60 Lamp2b MS2 HA was a gift from Joshua Leonard (Addgene plasmid # 168209 ; http://n2t.net/addgene:168209 ; RRID:Addgene_168209)
