[The description below was written by a language model from this plasmid's Addgene catalogue record and pLannotate feature annotations shown in this document.]
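Description:
pMEH60 Lamp2b MS2 HA is a mammalian expression plasmid built on a pcDNA 3.1+ Hygro backbone, about 7.6 kb in total. It is maintained in E. coli through a high-copy ColE1/pUC-type origin and an ampicillin resistance gene (β-lactamase) driven by its own promoter. An f1 origin is also present. For selection in mammalian cells it carries a hygromycin resistance gene under the SV40 enhancer/early promoter, followed by an SV40 polyadenylation signal. This allows either transient transfection or the derivation of stable lines.

The payload is a single fusion open reading frame transcribed from the human CMV immediate-early enhancer and promoter and terminated by the bovine growth hormone poly(A) signal. A T7 promoter lies just upstream of the coding region. The frame begins with human LAMP2, which the catalogue specifies as the Lamp2b isoform. The automated annotation matches it to the general LAMP2 entry and happens to quote a different isoform's function. Downstream come two copies of the bacteriophage MS2 coat protein, annotated as several fragments and corresponding to the recorded MS2 dimer, and then a C-terminal HA epitope tag for detection. The short hits called as an HIV-1 LTR fragment, a ble fragment and a lacI fragment appear to be backbone remnants or incidental matches, not functional parts.

MS2 coat protein binds a specific RNA stem-loop, so fusing it to a membrane protein tethers RNAs bearing that hairpin to the fusion. The associated publication title indicates that the construct belongs to a platform for actively loading cargo RNA into extracellular vesicles and for studying the steps that limit vesicle-mediated delivery.
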