Features (pLannotate 1.2.2; 24 found; start..end, strand, type, name):
     28..80      -  misc_feature   bom (fragment): basis of mobility region from pBR322
    235..614     +  enhancer       CMV enhancer: human cytomegalovirus immediate early enhancer
    615..818     +  promoter       CMV promoter: human cytomegalovirus (CMV) immediate early promoter
    814..847     +  LTR            5' LTR (truncated) (fragment): truncated 5' long terminal repeat (LTR) from HIV-1
    863..881     +  promoter       T7 promoter: promoter for bacteriophage T7 RNA polymerase
    910..2133    +  CDS            LAMP2: LAMP2_HUMAN - Experimental evidence at protein level: Swiss-Prot protein existence level 1. [Isoform LAMP-2C]: Modulates chaperone-mediated autophagy. Decreases presentation of endogenous antigens by MHCII. Does not play a role in the presentation of exogenous and membrane-derived antigens by MHCII. From Homo sapiens (Human).
   2164..2362    +  CDS            MS2 (fragment): bacteriophage MS2 coat protein binds to a specific stem-loop structure in the viral RNA (Peabody, 1993)
   2368..2495    +  CDS            MS2 (fragment): bacteriophage MS2 coat protein binds to a specific stem-loop structure in the viral RNA (Peabody, 1993)
   2515..2865    +  CDS            CAPSD_BPMS2 (fragment): Experimental evidence at protein level: Swiss-Prot protein existence level 1. Acts as a translational repressor of viral replicase synthesis late in infection. This latter function is the result of capsid protein interaction with an RNA hairpin which contains the replicase ribosome-binding site. From Escherichia phage MS2 (Bacteriophage MS2).
   2875..2903    +  CDS            3xHA (fragment): three tandem HA epitope tags
   3008..3232    +  polyA_signal   bGH poly(A) signal: bovine growth hormone polyadenylation signal
   3236..3257    +  promoter       SV40 promoter (fragment): SV40 enhancer and early promoter
   3278..3706    +  rep_origin     f1 ori (sequence partly withheld): f1 bacteriophage origin of replication; arrow indicates direction of (+) strand synthesis
   3720..4049    +  promoter       SV40 promoter: SV40 enhancer and early promoter
   4098..5123    +  CDS            HygR: aminoglycoside phosphotransferase from E. coli; aph(4)-Ia; confers resistance to hygromycin
   5133..5258    +  CDS            ble (fragment): BLE_KLEPN - Experimental evidence at protein level: Swiss-Prot protein existence level 1. Binding protein with a strong affinity to the bleomycin family of antibiotics. Binds to CL990; an antimitotic-antibiotic compound. From Klebsiella pneumoniae.
   5253..5374    +  polyA_signal   SV40 poly(A) signal: SV40 polyadenylation signal
   5447..5463    -  protein_bind   lac operator: The lac repressor binds to the lac operator to inhibit transcription in E. coli. This inhibition can be relieved by adding lactose or isopropyl-β-D-thiogalactopyranoside (IPTG). lac repressor encoded by lacI
   5471..5501    -  promoter       lac promoter: promoter for the E. coli lac operon
   5516..5537    -  protein_bind   CAP binding site: CAP binding activates transcription in the presence of cAMP. E. coli catabolite activator protein
   5550..5642    -  CDS            lacI (fragment): lac repressor; lacI; The lac repressor binds to the lac operator to inhibit transcription in E. coli. This inhibition can be relieved by adding lactose or isopropyl-β-D-thiogalactopyranoside (IPTG).
   5825..6413    -  rep_origin     ori: high-copy-number ColE1/pMB1/pBR322/pUC origin of replication
   6584..7444    -  CDS            AmpR: β-lactamase; bla; confers resistance to ampicillin, carbenicillin, and related antibiotics
   7445..7549    -  promoter       AmpR promoter: bla
>Addgene plasmid #168209 | pMEH60 Lamp2b MS2 HA | addgene full sequence | sequence record 350168 | Addgene NGS Result
GACGGATCGGGAGATCTCCCGATCCCCTATGGTGCACTCTCAGTACAATCTGCTCTGATGCCGCATAGTT
AAGCCAGTATCTGCTCCCTGCTTGTGTGTTGGAGGTCGCTGAGTAGTGCGCGAGCAAAATTTAAGCTACA
ACAAGGCAAGGCTTGACCGACAATTGCATGAAGAATCTGCTTAGGGTTAGGCGTTTTGCGCTGCTTCGCG
ATGTACGGGCCAGATATACGCGTTGACATTGATTATTGACTAGTTATTAATAGTAATCAATTACGGGGTC
ATTAGTTCATAGCCCATATATGGAGTTCCGCGTTACATAACTTACGGTAAATGGCCCGCCTGGCTGACCG
CCCAACGACCCCCGCCCATTGACGTCAATAATGACGTATGTTCCCATAGTAACGCCAATAGGGACTTTCC
ATTGACGTCAATGGGTGGAGTATTTACGGTAAACTGCCCACTTGGCAGTACATCAAGTGTATCATATGCC
AAGTACGCCCCCTATTGACGTCAATGACGGTAAATGGCCCGCCTGGCATTATGCCCAGTACATGACCTTA
TGGGACTTTCCTACTTGGCAGTACATCTACGTATTAGTCATCGCTATTACCATGGTGATGCGGTTTTGGC
AGTACATCAATGGGCGTGGATAGCGGTTTGACTCACGGGGATTTCCAAGTCTCCACCCCATTGACGTCAA
TGGGAGTTTGTTTTGGCACCAAAATCAACGGGACTTTCCAAAATGTCGTAACAACTCCGCCCCATTGACG
CAAATGGGCGGTAGGCGTGTACGGTGGGAGGTCTATATAAGCAGAGCTCTCTGGCTAACTAGAGAACCCA
CTGCTTACTGGCTTATCGAAATTAATACGACTCACTATAGGGAGACCCAAGCTGGCTAGTGCCGCCGCCA
TGGTGTGCTTCCGCCTCTTCCCGGTTCCGGGCTCAGGGCTCGTTCTGGTCTGCCTAGTCCTGGGAGCTGT
GCGGTCTTATGCATTGGAACTTAATTTGACAGATTCAGAAAATGCCACTTGCCTTTATGCAAAATGGCAG
ATGAATTTCACAGTTCGCTATGAAACTACAAATAAAACTTATAAAACTGTAACCATTTCAGACCATGGCA
CTGTGACATATAATGGAAGCATTTGTGGGGATGATCAGAATGGTCCCAAAATAGCAGTGCAGTTCGGACC
TGGCTTTTCCTGGATTGCGAATTTTACCAAGGCAGCATCTACTTATTCAATTGACAGCGTCTCATTTTCC
TACAACACTGGTGATAACACAACATTTCCTGATGCTGAAGATAAAGGAATTCTTACTGTTGATGAACTTT
TGGCCATCAGAATTCCATTGAATGACCTTTTTAGATGCAATAGTTTATCAACTTTGGAAAAGAATGATGT
TGTCCAACACTACTGGGATGTTCTTGTACAAGCTTTTGTCCAAAATGGCACAGTGAGCACAAATGAGTTC
CTGTGTGATAAAGACAAAACTTCAACAGTGGCACCCACCATACACACCACTGTGCCATCTCCTACTACAA
CACCTACTCCAAAGGAAAAACCAGAAGCTGGAACCTATTCAGTTAATAATGGCAATGATACTTGTCTGCT
GGCTACCATGGGGCTGCAGCTGAACATCACTCAGGATAAGGTTGCTTCAGTTATTAACATCAACCCCAAT
ACAACTCACTCCACAGGCAGCTGCCGTTCTCACACTGCTCTACTTAGACTCAATAGCAGCACCATTAAGT
ATCTAGACTTTGTCTTTGCTGTGAAAAATGAAAACCGATTTTATCTGAAGGAAGTGAACATCAGCATGTA
TTTGGTTAATGGCTCCGTTTTCAGCATTGCAAATAACAATCTCAGCTACTGGGATGCCCCCCTGGGAAGT
TCTTATATGTGCAACAAAGAGCAAACTGTTTCAGTGTCTGGAGCATTTCAGATAAATACCTTTGATCTAA
GGGTTCAGCCTTTCAATGTGACACAAGGAAAGTATTCTACAGCCCAAGAGTGTTCGCTGGATGATGACAC
CATTCTAATCCCAATTATAGTTGGTGCTGGTCTTTCAGGCTTGATTATCGTTATAGTGATTGCTTACGTA
ATTGGCAGAAGAAAAAGTTATGCTGGATATCAGACTCTGGGAGCTAGTGGCTCTGGTAGCATGGCTTCTA
ACTTTACTCAGTTCGTTCTCGTCGACAATGGCGGAACTGGCGACGTGACTGTCGCCCCAAGCAACTTCGC
TAACGGGATCGCTGAATGGATCAGCTCTAACTCGCGTTCACAGGCTTACAAAGTAACCTGTAGCGTTCGT
CAGAGCTCTGCGCAGAATCGCAAATACACCATCAAAGTCGAGGTGCCTAAAGGCGCCTGGCGTTCGTACT
TAAATATGGAACTAACCATTCCAATTTTCGCCACGAATTCCGACTGCGAGCTTATTGTTAAGGCAATGCA
AGGTCTCCTAAAAGATGGAAACCCGATTCCCTCAGCAATCGCAGCGAATAGCGGTATTTATGCAATGGCG
AGCAATTTCACCCAGTTCGTTCTCGTCGACAATGGCGGAACTGGCGACGTGACTGTCGCCCCAAGCAACT
TCGCTAACGGGATCGCTGAATGGATCAGCTCTAACTCGCGTTCACAGGCTTACAAAGTAACCTGTAGCGT
TCGTCAGAGCTCTGCGCAGAATCGCAAATACACCATCAAAGTCGAGGTGCCTAAAGGCGCCTGGCGTTCG
TACTTAAATATGGAACTAACCATTCCAATTTTCGCCACGAATTCCGACTGCGAGCTTATTGTTAAGGCAA
TGCAAGGTCTCCTAAAAGATGGAAACCCGATTCCCTCAGCAATCGCAGCAAACTCCGGCATCTACGGAAG
CGGATACCCATACGATGTGCCAGATTACGCTTAAGGATCGATCCACTAGTCCAGTGTGGTGGAATTCTGC
AGATATCCAGCACAGTGGCGGCCGCTCGAGTCTAGAGGGCCCGTTTAAACCCGCTGATCAGCCTCGACTG
TGCCTTCTAGTTGCCAGCCATCTGTTGTTTGCCCCTCCCCCGTGCCTTCCTTGACCCTGGAAGGTGCCAC
TCCCACTGTCCTTTCCTAATAAAATGAGGAAATTGCATCGCATTGTCTGAGTAGGTGTCATTCTATTCTG
GGGGGTGGGGTGGGGCAGGACAGCAAGGGGGAGGATTGGGAAGACAATAGCAGGCATGCTGGGGATGCGG
TGGGCTCTATGGCTTCTGAGGCGGAAAGAACCAGCTGGGGCTCTAGGGGGTATCCCC
[124 nt withheld, positions 3278-3401]
C
[91 nt withheld, positions 3403-3493]
A
[49 nt withheld, positions 3495-3543]
CCTTTGACGTTGGAGTCCACGTTCTTT
[37 nt withheld, positions 3571-3607]
ACCCTATCTCGGTCTATTCTTTTGATTTATAAGGGATTTTGCCGATTTCGGCCTATTGGTTAAAAAATGA
GCTGATTTAACAAAAATTTAACGCGAATTAATTCTGTGGAATGTGTGTCAGTTAGGGTGTGGAAAGTCCC
CAGGCTCCCCAGCAGGCAGAAGTATGCAAAGCATGCATCTCAATTAGTCAGCAACCAGGTGTGGAAAGTC
CCCAGGCTCCCCAGCAGGCAGAAGTATGCAAAGCATGCATCTCAATTAGTCAGCAACCATAGTCCCGCCC
CTAACTCCGCCCATCCCGCCCCTAACTCCGCCCAGTTCCGCCCATTCTCCGCCCCATGGCTGACTAATTT
TTTTTATTTATGCAGAGGCCGAGGCCGCCTCTGCCTCTGAGCTATTCCAGAAGTAGTGAGGAGGCTTTTT
TGGAGGCCTAGGCTTTTGCAAAAAGCTCCCGGGAGCTTGTATATCCATTTTCGGATCTGATCAGCACGTG
ATGAAAAAGCCTGAACTCACCGCGACGTCTGTCGAGAAGTTTCTGATCGAAAAGTTCGACAGCGTCTCCG
ACCTGATGCAGCTCTCGGAGGGCGAAGAATCTCGTGCTTTCAGCTTCGATGTAGGAGGGCGTGGATATGT
CCTGCGGGTAAATAGCTGCGCCGATGGTTTCTACAAAGATCGTTATGTTTATCGGCACTTTGCATCGGCC
GCGCTCCCGATTCCGGAAGTGCTTGACATTGGGGAATTCAGCGAGAGCCTGACCTATTGCATCTCCCGCC
GTGCACAGGGTGTCACGTTGCAAGACCTGCCTGAAACCGAACTGCCCGCTGTTCTGCAGCCGGTCGCGGA
GGCCATGGATGCGATCGCTGCGGCCGATCTTAGCCAGACGAGCGGGTTCGGCCCATTCGGACCGCAAGGA
ATCGGTCAATACACTACATGGCGTGATTTCATATGCGCGATTGCTGATCCCCATGTGTATCACTGGCAAA
CTGTGATGGACGACACCGTCAGTGCGTCCGTCGCGCAGGCTCTCGATGAGCTGATGCTTTGGGCCGAGGA
CTGCCCCGAAGTCCGGCACCTCGTGCACGCGGATTTCGGCTCCAACAATGTCCTGACGGACAATGGCCGC
ATAACAGCGGTCATTGACTGGAGCGAGGCGATGTTCGGGGATTCCCAATACGAGGTCGCCAACATCTTCT
TCTGGAGGCCGTGGTTGGCTTGTATGGAGCAGCAGACGCGCTACTTCGAGCGGAGGCATCCGGAGCTTGC
AGGATCGCCGCGGCTCCGGGCGTATATGCTCCGCATTGGTCTTGACCAACTCTATCAGAGCTTGGTTGAC
GGCAATTTCGATGATGCAGCTTGGGCGCAGGGTCGATGCGACGCAATCGTCCGATCCGGAGCCGGGACTG
TCGGGCGTACACAAATCGCCCGCAGAAGCGCGGCCGTCTGGACCGATGGCTGTGTAGAAGTACTCGCCGA
TAGTGGAAACCGACGCCCCAGCACTCGTCCGAGGGCAAAGGAATAGCACGTGCTACGAGATTTCGATTCC
ACCGCCGCCTTCTATGAAAGGTTGGGCTTCGGAATCGTTTTCCGGGACGCCGGCTGGATGATCCTCCAGC
GCGGGGATCTCATGCTGGAGTTCTTCGCCCACCCCAACTTGTTTATTGCAGCTTATAATGGTTACAAATA
AAGCAATAGCATCACAAATTTCACAAATAAAGCATTTTTTTCACTGCATTCTAGTTGTGGTTTGTCCAAA
CTCATCAATGTATCTTATCATGTCTGTATACCGTCGACCTCTAGCTAGAGCTTGGCGTAATCATGGTCAT
AGCTGTTTCCTGTGTGAAATTGTTATCCGCTCACAATTCCACACAACATACGAGCCGGAAGCATAAAGTG
TAAAGCCTGGGGTGCCTAATGAGTGAGCTAACTCACATTAATTGCGTTGCGCTCACTGCCCGCTTTCCAG
TCGGGAAACCTGTCGTGCCAGCTGCATTAATGAATCGGCCAACGCGCGGGGAGAGGCGGTTTGCGTATTG
GGCGCTCTTCCGCTTCCTCGCTCACTGACTCGCTGCGCTCGGTCGTTCGGCTGCGGCGAGCGGTATCAGC
TCACTCAAAGGCGGTAATACGGTTATCCACAGAATCAGGGGATAACGCAGGAAAGAACATGTGAGCAAAA
GGCCAGCAAAAGGCCAGGAACCGTAAAAAGGCCGCGTTGCTGGCGTTTTTCCATAGGCTCCGCCCCCCTG
ACGAGCATCACAAAAATCGACGCTCAAGTCAGAGGTGGCGAAACCCGACAGGACTATAAAGATACCAGGC
GTTTCCCCCTGGAAGCTCCCTCGTGCGCTCTCCTGTTCCGACCCTGCCGCTTACCGGATACCTGTCCGCC
TTTCTCCCTTCGGGAAGCGTGGCGCTTTCTCATAGCTCACGCTGTAGGTATCTCAGTTCGGTGTAGGTCG
TTCGCTCCAAGCTGGGCTGTGTGCACGAACCCCCCGTTCAGCCCGACCGCTGCGCCTTATCCGGTAACTA
TCGTCTTGAGTCCAACCCGGTAAGACACGACTTATCGCCACTGGCAGCAGCCACTGGTAACAGGATTAGC
AGAGCGAGGTATGTAGGCGGTGCTACAGAGTTCTTGAAGTGGTGGCCTAACTACGGCTACACTAGAAGAA
CAGTATTTGGTATCTGCGCTCTGCTGAAGCCAGTTACCTTCGGAAAAAGAGTTGGTAGCTCTTGATCCGG
CAAACAAACCACCGCTGGTAGCGGTGGTTTTTTTGTTTGCAAGCAGCAGATTACGCGCAGAAAAAAAGGA
TCTCAAGAAGATCCTTTGATCTTTTCTACGGGGTCTGACGCTCAGTGGAACGAAAACTCACGTTAAGGGA
TTTTGGTCATGAGATTATCAAAAAGGATCTTCACCTAGATCCTTTTAAATTAAAAATGAAGTTTTAAATC
AATCTAAAGTATATATGAGTAAACTTGGTCTGACAGTTACCAATGCTTAATCAGTGAGGCACCTATCTCA
GCGATCTGTCTATTTCGTTCATCCATAGTTGCCTGACTCCCCGTCGTGTAGATAACTACGATACGGGAGG
GCTTACCATCTGGCCCCAGTGCTGCAATGATACCGCGAGACCCACGCTCACCGGCTCCAGATTTATCAGC
AATAAACCAGCCAGCCGGAAGGGCCGAGCGCAGAAGTGGTCCTGCAACTTTATCCGCCTCCATCCAGTCT
ATTAATTGTTGCCGGGAAGCTAGAGTAAGTAGTTCGCCAGTTAATAGTTTGCGCAACGTTGTTGCCATTG
CTACAGGCATCGTGGTGTCACGCTCGTCGTTTGGTATGGCTTCATTCAGCTCCGGTTCCCAACGATCAAG
GCGAGTTACATGATCCCCCATGTTGTGCAAAAAAGCGGTTAGCTCCTTCGGTCCTCCGATCGTTGTCAGA
AGTAAGTTGGCCGCAGTGTTATCACTCATGGTTATGGCAGCACTGCATAATTCTCTTACTGTCATGCCAT
CCGTAAGATGCTTTTCTGTGACTGGTGAGTACTCAACCAAGTCATTCTGAGAATAGTGTATGCGGCGACC
GAGTTGCTCTTGCCCGGCGTCAATACGGGATAATACCGCGCCACATAGCAGAACTTTAAAAGTGCTCATC
ATTGGAAAACGTTCTTCGGGGCGAAAACTCTCAAGGATCTTACCGCTGTTGAGATCCAGTTCGATGTAAC
CCACTCGTGCACCCAACTGATCTTCAGCATCTTTTACTTTCACCAGCGTTTCTGGGTGAGCAAAAACAGG
AAGGCAAAATGCCGCAAAAAAGGGAATAAGGGCGACACGGAAATGTTGAATACTCATACTCTTCCTTTTT
CAATATTATTGAAGCATTTATCAGGGTTATTGTCTCATGAGCGGATACATATTTGAATGTATTTAGAAAA
ATAAACAAATAGGGGTTCCGCGCACATTTCCCCGAAAAGTGCCACCTGACGTC
